>Addgene plasmid #152497 | pGBW-m4134271 | depositor full sequence | sequence record 295509 | Full Sequence
CACCATGGCCTACACAAGATATGTGGATAACAATTTTTGTGGGCCGGACGGATACCCTTTAGAATGCATC
AAAGATTTGCTTGCAAGGGCGGGCAAGGCTTCGTGCACTCTGTCCGAGCAGCTGGACTTCATTGATACCA
AGCGCGGTGTTTATTGTTGCCGAGAGCATGAACACGAGATAGCCTGGTATACGGAACGGTCAGAGAAAAG
TTACGAACTCCAAACCCCATTCGAGATCAAGCTAGCTAAAAAGTTTGACACTTTCAACGGCGAATGTCCC
AATTTTGTCTTTCCCCTGAACTCTATTATCAAAACAATACAGCCTCGGGTGGAGAAGAAGAAATTAGACG
GATTCATGGGGCGTATTAGGAGCGTATACCCAGTGGCCAGCCCGAATGAATGCAACCAGATGTGTCTTTC
CACACTGATGAAGTGCGATCACTGTGGCGAGACTTCTTGGCAAACCGGTGACTTCGTAAAAGCGACATGC
GAGTTTTGTGGTACCGAGAATCTGACTAAGGAGGGAGCTACCACATGCGGCTATTTGCCACAGAATGCAG
TGGTCAAGATCTACTGTCCTGCATGCCATAACTCTGAAGTCGGCCCCGAGCACTCGCTCGCCGAATATCA
CAATGAGAGCGGGCTAAAAACTATACTGAGGAAAGGAGGTCGCACCATCGCCTTTGGGGGCTGCGTTTTC
TCCTACGTGGGGTGTCATAACAAATGTGCCTATTGGGTTCCCAGAGCCTCCGCTAACATTGGGTGCAATC
ATACGGGAGTGGTCGGGGAAGGCTCAGAAGGCTTGAACGATAACCTCCTTGAAATTCTGCAAAAGGAGAA
GGTGAATATCAATATCGTTGGCGACTTCAAGTTAAATGAGGAAATCGCGATTATTCTGGCAAGTTTTTCT
GCCTCAACTAGCGCCTTTGTAGAGACAGTGAAAGGACTCGATTATAAAGCTTTCAAACAGATAGTCGAGA
GTTGTGGTAACTTCAAGGTTACAAAGGGCAAGGCTAAAAAGGGTGCTTGGAACATTGGAGAGCAGAAGTC
AATCTTGAGTCCACTGTACGCGTTTGCATCTGAGGCCGCCCGTGTGGTCAGGAGCATATTCAGTCGAACC
CTAGAAACCGCACAGAATAGCGTGCGGGTATTACAGAAGGCGGCTATTACTATTCTCGACGGTATCTCGC
AGTATTCTCTGAGACTGATCGACGCCATGATGTTTACAAGCGATCTGGCAACGAATAACTTAGTGGTCAT
GGCGTACATAACCGGAGGGGTCGTGCAACTTACCTCCCAGTGGCTAACGAACATCTTTGGGACGGTTTAC
GAGAAGCTAAAACCTGTGCTGGACTGGCTCGAAGAGAAATTCAAAGAAGGCGTGGAATTTTTGCGTGACG
GGTGGGAGATCGTAAAGTTCATATCAACATGTGCTTGCGAAATCGTTGGCGGACAAATCGTAACTTGCGC
AAAAGAGATTAAAGAATCGGTGCAGACCTTCTTTAAACTTGTTAACAAATTCCTGGCTTTGTGTGCCGAT
TCTATTATCATCGGGGGAGCAAAGCTTAAAGCCCTAAATTTAGGCGAGACATTTGTGACGCACAGTAAGG
GCCTGTATAGAAAGTGCGTGAAGAGTCGCGAAGAAACCGGACTGCTCATGCCCTTAAAAGCGCCAAAAGA
AATAATTTTCCTGGAAGGGGAGACATTGCCCACTGAAGTGCTCACTGAGGAAGTAGTTCTGAAAACTGGG
GATCTGCAACCTTTAGAGCAGCCGACCTCCGAGGCCGTCGAGGCACCTCTCGTGGGAACCCCGGTCTGTA
TTAATGGGTTGATGCTGCTCGAGATTAAGGATACCGAAAAATACTGCGCACTAGCCCCCAACATGATGGT
GACTAACAACACATTTACCCTCAAGGGAGGGGAAAACCTTTACTTTCAGTCGGGGAAACCTATACCCAAT
CCACTTCTCGGCTTAGATTCTACCTAAGCTAGCTTGACTGACTGAGATACAGCGTACCTTCAGCTCACAG
ACATGATAAGATACATTGATGAGTTTGGACAAACCACAACTAGAATGCAGTGAAAAAAATGCTTTATTTG
TGAAATTTGTGATGCTATTGCTTTATTTGTAACCATTATAAGCTGCAATAAACAAGTTAACAACAACAAT
TGCATTCATTTTATGTTTCAGGTTCAGGGGGAGGTGTGGGAGGTTTTTTAAAGCAAGTAAAACCTCTACA
AATGTGGTATTGGCCCATCTCTATCGGTATCGTAGCATAACCCCTTGGGGCCTCTAAACGGGTCTTGAGG
GGTTTTTTGTGCCCCTCGGGCCGGATTGCTATCTACCGGCATTGGCGCAGAAAAAAATGCCTGATGCGAC
GCTGCGCGTCTTATACTCCCACATATGCCAGATTCAGCAACGGATACGGCTTCCCCAACTTGCCCACTTC
CATACGTGTCCTCCTTACCAGAAATTTATCCTTAAGGTCGTCAGCTATCCTGCAGGCGATCTCTCGATTT
CGATCAAGACATTCCTTTAATGGTCTTTTCTGGACACCACTAGGGGTCAGAAGTAGTTCATCAAACTTTC
TTCCCTCCCTAATCTCATTGGTTACCTTGGGCTATCGAAACTTAATTAACCAGTCAAGTCAGCTACTTGG
CGAGATCGACTTGTCTGGGTTTCGACTACGCTCAGAATTGCGTCAGTCAAGTTCGATCTGGTCCTTGCTA
TTGCACCCGTTCTCCGATTACGAGTTTCATTTAAATCATGTGAGCAAAAGGCCAGCAAAAGGCCAGGAAC
CGTAAAAAGGCCGCGTTGCTGGCGTTTTTCCATAGGCTCCGCCCCCCTGACGAGCATCACAAAAATCGAC
GCTCAAGTCAGAGGTGGCGAAACCCGACAGGACTATAAAGATACCAGGCGTTTCCCCCTGGAAGCTCCCT
CGTGCGCTCTCCTGTTCCGACCCTGCCGCTTACCGGATACCTGTCCGCCTTTCTCCCTTCGGGAAGCGTG
GCGCTTTCTCATAGCTCACGCTGTAGGTATCTCAGTTCGGTGTAGGTCGTTCGCTCCAAGCTGGGCTGTG
TGCACGAACCCCCCGTTCAGCCCGACCGCTGCGCCTTATCCGGTAACTATCGTCTTGAGTCCAACCCGGT
AAGACACGACTTATCGCCACTGGCAGCAGCCACTGGTAACAGGATTAGCAGAGCGAGGTATGTAGGCGGT
GCTACAGAGTTCTTGAAGTGGTGGCCTAACTACGGCTACACTAGAAGAACAGTATTTGGTATCTGCGCTC
TGCTGAAGCCAGTTACCTTCGGAAAAAGAGTTGGTAGCTCTTGATCCGGCAAACAAACCACCGCTGGTAG
CGGTGGTTTTTTTGTTTGCAAGCAGCAGATTACGCGCAGAAAAAAAGGATCTCAAGAAGATCCTTTGATC
TTTTCTACGGGGTCTGACGCTCAGTGGAACGAAAACTCACGTTAAGGGATTTTGGTCATGAGATTATCAA
AAAGGATCTTCACCTAGATCCTTTTAAATTAAAAATGAAGTTTTAAATCAATCTAAAGTATATATGAGTA
AACTTGGTCTGACAGTTACCAATGCTTAATCAGTGAGGCACCTATCTCAGCGATCTGTCTATTTCGTTCA
TCCATAGTTGCATTTAAATTTCCGAACTCTCCAAGGCCCTCGTCGGAAAATCTTCAAACCTTTCGTCCGA
TCCATCTTGCAGGCTACCTCTCGAACGAACTATCGCAAGTCTCTTGGCCGGCCTTGCGCCTTGGCTATTG
CTTGGCAGCGCCTATCGCCAGGTATTACTCCAATCCCGAATATCCGAGATCGGGATCACCCGAGAGAAGT
TCAACCTACATCCTCAATCCCGATCTATCCGAGATCCGAGGAATATCGAAATCGGGGCGCGCCTGGTGTA
CCGAGAACGATCCTCTCAGTGCGAGTCTCGACGATCCATATCGTTGCTTGGCAGTCAGCCAGTCGGAATC
CAGCTTGGGACCCAGGAAGTCCAATCGTCAGATATTGTACTCAAGCCTGGTCACGGCAGCGTACCGATCT
GTTTAAACCTAGATATTGATAGTCTGATCGGTCAACGTATAATCGAGTCCTAGCTTTTGCAAACATCTAT
CAAGAGACAGGATCAGCAGGAGGCTTTCGCATGAGTATTCAACATTTCCGTGTCGCCCTTATTCCCTTTT
TTGCGGCATTTTGCCTTCCTGTTTTTGCTCACCCAGAAACGCTGGTGAAAGTAAAAGATGCTGAAGATCA
GTTGGGTGCGCGAGTGGGTTACATCGAACTGGATCTCAACAGCGGTAAGATCCTTGAGAGTTTTCGCCCC
GAAGAACGCTTTCCAATGATGAGCACTTTTAAAGTTCTGCTATGTGGCGCGGTATTATCCCGTATTGACG
CCGGGCAAGAGCAACTCGGTCGCCGCATACACTATTCTCAGAATGACTTGGTTGAGTATTCACCAGTCAC
AGAAAAGCATCTTACGGATGGCATGACAGTAAGAGAATTATGCAGTGCTGCCATAACCATGAGTGATAAC
ACTGCGGCCAACTTACTTCTGACAACGATTGGAGGACCGAAGGAGCTAACCGCTTTTTTGCACAACATGG
GGGATCATGTAACTCGCCTTGATCGTTGGGAACCGGAGCTGAATGAAGCCATACCAAACGACGAGCGTGA
CACCACGATGCCTGTAGCAATGGCAACAACCTTGCGTAAACTATTAACTGGCGAACTACTTACTCTAGCT
TCCCGGCAACAGTTGATAGACTGGATGGAGGCGGATAAAGTTGCAGGACCACTTCTGCGCTCGGCCCTTC
CGGCTGGCTGGTTTATTGCTGATAAATCTGGAGCCGGTGAGCGTGGGTCTCGCGGTATCATTGCAGCACT
GGGGCCAGATGGTAAGCCCTCCCGTATCGTAGTTATCTACACGACGGGGAGTCAGGCAACTATGGATGAA
CGAAATAGACAGATCGCTGAGATAGGTGCCTCACTGATTAAGCATTGGTAACCGATTCTAGGTGCATTGG
CGCAGAAAAAAATGCCTGATGCGACGCTGCGCGTCTTATACTCCCACATATGCCAGATTCAGCAACGGAT
ACGGCTTCCCCAACTTGCCCACTTCCATACGTGTCCTCCTTACCAGAAATTTATCCTTAAGATCCCGAAT
CGTTTAAACTCGACTCTGGCTCTATCGAATCTCCGTCGTTTCGAGCTTACGCGAACAGCCGTGGCGCTCA
TTTGCTCGTCGGGCATCGAATCTCGTCAGCTATCGTCAGCTTACCTTTTTGGCAGCGATCGCGGCTCCCG
ACATCTTGGACCATTAGCTCCACAGGTATCTTCTTCCCTCTAGTGGTCATAACAGCAGCTTCAGCTACCT
CTCAATTCAAAAAACCCCTCAAGACCCGTTTAGAGGCCCCAAGGGGTTATGCTATCAATCGTTGCGTTAC
ACACACAAAAAACCAACACACATCCATCTTCGATGGATAGCGATTTTATTATCTAACTGCTGATCGAGTG
TAGCCAGATCTAGTAATCAATTACGGGGTCATTAGTTCATAGCCCATATATGGAGTTCCGCGTTACATAA
CTTACGGTAAATGGCCCGCCTGGCTGACCGCCCAACGACCCCCGCCCATTGACGTCAATAATGACGTATG
TTCCCATAGTAACGCCAATAGGGACTTTCCATTGACGTCAATGGGTGGAGTATTTACGGTAAACTGCCCA
CTTGGCAGTACATCAAGTGTATCATATGCCAAGTACGCCCCCTATTGACGTCAATGACGGTAAATGGCCC
GCCTGGCATTATGCCCAGTACATGACCTTATGGGACTTTCCTACTTGGCAGTACATCTACGTATTAGTCA
TCGCTATTACCATGCTGATGCGGTTTTGGCAGTACATCAATGGGCGTGGATAGCGGTTTGACTCACGGGG
ATTTCCAAGTCTCCACCCCATTGACGTCAATGGGAGTTTGTTTTGGCACCAAAATCAACGGGACTTTCCA
AAATGTCGTAACAACTCCGCCCCATTGACGCAAATGGGCGGTAGGCGTGTACGGTGGGAGGTCTATATAA
GCAGAGCTGGTTTAGTGAACCGTCAGATCAGATCTTTGTCGATCCTACCATCCACTCGACACACCCGCCA
GCGGCCGC
Features (pLannotate 1.2.2; 16 found; start..end, strand, type, name):
      8..1921    +  CDS            R1A_SARS2 (fragment): Experimental evidence at protein level: Swiss-Prot protein existence level 1. [Non-structural protein 10]: Plays a pivotal role in viral transcription by stimulating both nsp14 3'-5' exoribonuclease and nsp16 2'-O-methyltransferase activities. Therefore plays an essential role in viral mRNAs cap methylation. From Severe acute respiratory syndrome coronavirus 2 (2019-nCoV) (SARS-CoV-2).
   2037..2158    -  polyA_signal   SV40 poly(A) signal: SV40 polyadenylation signal
   2181..2250    -  CDS            large T antigen (fragment): large T antigen from SV40 (simian virus 40)
   2273..2319    +  terminator     T7 terminator: transcription terminator for bacteriophage T7 RNA polymerase
   2349..2485    +  terminator     rrnG terminator: transcription terminator from the E. coli ribosomal RNA rrnG operon (Albrechtsen et al., 1991)
   2530..2601    +  misc_feature   3' β-globin insulator: insulator downstream of the human β-globin locus (Farrell et al., 2002)
   2827..3415    -  rep_origin     ori: high-copy-number ColE1/pMB1/pBR322/pUC origin of replication
   3587..3651    -  CDS            bla(M) (fragment): β-lactamase lacking the signal sequence; bla(M); allows cytosolic expression of β-lactamase
   4161..5021    +  CDS            AmpR: β-lactamase; bla; confers resistance to ampicillin, carbenicillin, and related antibiotics
   5034..5170    +  terminator     rrnG terminator: transcription terminator from the E. coli ribosomal RNA rrnG operon (Albrechtsen et al., 1991)
   5322..5393    +  misc_feature   5' β-globin insulator: insulator upstream of the human β-globin locus (Farrell et al., 2002)
   5398..5444    -  terminator     T7 terminator: transcription terminator for bacteriophage T7 RNA polymerase
   5462..5510    -  polyA_signal   poly(A) signal: synthetic polyadenylation signal
   5591..5894    +  enhancer       CMV enhancer: human cytomegalovirus immediate early enhancer
   5967..5984    -  promoter       CMV promoter (fragment): human cytomegalovirus (CMV) immediate early promoter
   6047..6098    +  promoter       CMVd2 promoter: truncated human cytomegalovirus (CMV) immediate early promoter that yields moderately reduced expression relative to the full-length promoter
