[The description below was written by a language model from this plasmid's Addgene catalogue record and pLannotate feature annotations shown in this document.]
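Description:
pGBW-m4134271 is a mammalian expression plasmid built on the pTwist_CMV_6 backbone (about 4.2 kb without insert; the full sequence record is 6,168 nt) that carries the wild-type coding sequence for SARS-CoV-2 non-structural protein 2 (nsp2), a cleavage product of the viral ORF1ab/ORF1a replicase polyprotein. It is maintained in E. coli through a high-copy ColE1/pUC-type origin and selected with ampicillin via a full-length β-lactamase (AmpR) gene. A short additional β-lactamase fragment is also annotated in the backbone.

The roughly 1.9 kb insert is annotated as a fragment of the SARS-CoV-2 replicase polyprotein 1a. The functional text attached to that automated hit refers to nsp10, but this is simply the generic entry for the polyprotein, and the catalogue identifies the region as nsp2. Because the plasmid is circular, the CMV enhancer and CMV promoter elements (including a match to a truncated CMVd2 promoter) near the end of the numbered sequence lie directly upstream of the open reading frame. According to the catalogue, the backbone supplies a C-terminal TEV protease cleavage site followed by a V5 epitope, allowing detection or pull-down of the protein and removal of the tag. These small elements were not picked up in the feature table. An SV40 polyadenylation signal follows the cassette, although it is annotated on the reverse strand. The expression unit is flanked by β-globin insulator elements, T7 and rrnG terminators and a synthetic poly(A) signal, which presumably shield it from read-through transcription from the backbone. The construct is suited to transient expression of tagged nsp2 in mammalian cells, but the record gives no more specific application.
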