Addgene plasmid #152497: pGBW-m4134271
Purpose: Mammalian expression plasmid for SARS-CoV-2 nsp2
Depositing lab: Ginkgo Bioworks & Benjie Chen. Depositing organization: Ginkgo Bioworks.
Backbone
  Vector backbone: pTwist_CMV_6
  Backbone size w/o insert (bp): 4180
  Vector type: Mammalian Expression
Growth in bacteria
  Bacterial resistance: Ampicillin, 100 μg/mL
  Growth temperature: 37°C
  Growth strain: DH5alpha
  Copy number: High Copy
Gene/Insert
  Gene/Insert name: SARS-CoV-2 nsp2
  Species: Severe acute respiratory syndrome coronavirus 2
  Insert size (bp): 1913
  Mutation: wt
  Entrez Gene: ORF1ab (a.k.a. GU280_gp01)
  Promoter: CMV
  Tag / fusion protein: Cleavable TEV;V5 (C terminal on backbone)
  Cloning method: Unknown
Resource information
  A portion of this plasmid was derived from a plasmid made by: GinkgoBioworks
Depositor comments: NCBI reference sequence: YP_009725298.1
How to cite: pGBW-m4134271 was a gift from Ginkgo Bioworks & Benjie Chen (Addgene plasmid # 152497 ; http://n2t.net/addgene:152497 ; RRID:Addgene_152497)
